>Addgene plasmid #129389 | pAH25-SceI | depositor full sequence | sequence record 248464 | Theoretical sequence. Not confirmed by sequencing.
TCGAGTATGCTAGCGATGAGCTCGCACGAACCCAGTTGACATAAGCCTGTTCGGTTCGTAAACTGTAATG
CAAGTAGCGTATGCGCTCACGCAACTGGTCCAGAACCTTGACCGAACGCAGCGGTGGTAACGGCGCAGTG
GCGGTTTTCATGGCTTGTTATGACTGTTTTTTTGTACAGTCTATGCCTCGGGCATCCAAGCAGCAAGCGC
GTTACGCCGTGGGTCGATGTTTGATGTTATGGAGCAGCAACGATGTTACGCAGCAGGGCAGTCGCCCTAA
AACAAAGTTAGGCAGCCGTTGTGCTGGTGCTTTCTGATAGTTGTTGTGGGGTAGGCAGTCAGAGCTCGAT
TTGCTTGTCGCCATAATAGATTCACAAGAAGGATTCGGAATTCTACATATGCATCAAAAAAACCAGGTAA
TGAACCTGGGTCCGAACTCTAAACTGCTGAAAGAATACAAATCCCAGCTGATCGAACTGAACATCGAACA
GTTCGAAGCAGGTATCGGTCTGATCCTGGGTGATGCTTACATCCGTTCTCGTGATGAAGGTAAAACCTAC
TGTATGCAGTTCGAGTGGAAAAACAAAGCATACATGGACCACGTATGTCTGCTGTACGATCAGTGGGTAC
TGTCCCCGCCGCACAAAAAAGAACGTGTTAACCACCTGGGTAACCTGGTAATCACCTGGGGCGCCCAGAC
TTTCAAACACCAAGCTTTCAACAAACTGGCTAACCTGTTCATCGTTAACAACAAAAAAACCATCCCGAAC
AACCTGGTTGAAAACTACCTGACCCCGATGTCTCTGGCATACTGGTTCATGGATGATGGTGGTAAATGGG
ATTACAACAAAAACTCTACCAACAAATCGATCGTACTGAACACCCAGTCTTTCACTTTCGAAGAAGTAGA
ATACCTGGTTAAGGGTCTGCGTAACAAATTCCAACTGAACTGTTACGTAAAAATCAACAAAAACAAACCG
ATCATCTACATCGATTCTATGTCTTACCTGATCTTCTACAACCTGATCAAACCGTACCTGATCCCGCAGA
TGATGTACAAACTGCCGAACACTATCTCCTCCGAAACTTTCCTGAAATAATCTAGAGACTACAAGGACGA
CGACGACGACAAGTGACGACCTGCAGGCATGCAAGCTTGGCTGTTTTGGCGGATGAGAGAAGATTTTCAG
CCTGATACAGATTAAATCAGAACGCAGAAGCGGTCTGATAAAACAGAATTTGCCTGGCGGCAGTAGCGCG
GTGGTCCCACCTGACCCCATGCCGAACTCAGAAGTGAAACGCCGTAGCGCCGATGGTAGTGTGGGGTCTC
CCCATGCGAGAGTAGGGAACTGCCAGGCATCAAATAAAACGAAAGGCTCAGTCGAAAGACTGGGCCTTTC
GTTTTATCTGTTGTTTGTCGGTGAACGCTCTCCTGAGTAGGACAAATCCGCCGGGAGCGGATTTGAACGC
TGCGAAGCAACGGCCCGGAGGGTGGCGGGCAGGACGCCCGCCATAAACTGCCAGGCATCAAATTAAGCAG
AAGGCCATCCTGACGGATGGCCTTTTTGCGTTTCTACAAACTCTTCCACTCACTACAGCAGAGCCATTTA
AACAACATCCCCTCCCCCTTTCCACCGCGTCAGACGCCCGTAGCAGCCCGCTACGGGCTTTTTCATGCCC
TGCCCTAGCGTCCAAGCCTCACGGCCGCGCTCGGCCTCTCTGGCGGCCTTCTGGCGCTGAGGTCTGCCTC
GTGAAGAAGGTGTTGCTGACTCATACCAGGCCTGAATCGCCCCATCATCCAGCCAGAAAGTGAGGGAGCC
ACGGTTGATGAGAGCTTTGTTGTAGGTGGACCAGTTGGTGATTTTGAACTTTTGCTTTGCCACGGAACGG
TCTGCGTTGTCGGGAAGATGCGTGATCTGATCCTTCAACTCAGCAAAAGTTCGATTTATTCAACAAAGCC
GCCGTCCCGTCAAGTCAGCGTAATGCTCTGCCAGTGTTACAACCAATTAACCAATTCTGATTAGAAAAAC
TCATCGAGCATCAAATGAAACTGCAATTTATTCATATCAGGATTATCAATACCATATTTTTGAAAAAGCC
GTTTCTGTAATGAAGGAGAAAACTCACCGAGGCAGTTCCATAGGATGGCAAGATCCTGGTATCGGTCTGC
GATTCCGACTCGTCCAACATCAATACAACCTATTAATTTCCCCTCGTCAAAAATAAGGTTATCAAGCGAG
AAATCACCATGAGTGACGACTGAATCCGGTGAGAATGGCAAAAGCTAAAAAGGCCGTAATATCCAGCTGA
ACGGTCTGGTTATAGGTACATTGAGCAACTGACTGAAATGCCTCAAAATGTTCTTTACGATGCCATTGGG
ATATATCAACGGTGGTATATCCAGTGATTTTTTTCTCCATTTTAGCTTCCTTAGCTCCTGAAAATCTCGA
TAACTCAAAAAATACGCCCGGTAGTGATCTTATTTCATTATGGTGAAAGTTGGAACCTCTTACGTGCCGA
TCAACGTCTCATTTTCGCCAAAAGTTGGCCCAGGGCTTCCCGGTATCAACAGGGACACCAGGATTTATTT
ATTCTGCGAAGTGATCTTCCGTCACAGGTATTTATTCGAAGACGAAAGGGCCTCGTGATACGCCTATTTT
TATAGGTTAATGTCATGATAATAATGGTTTCTTAGACGTCAGGTGGCACTTTTCGGGGAAATGTGCGCGC
CCGCGTTCCTGCTGGCGCTGGGCCTGTTTCTGGCGCTGGACTTCCCGCTGTTCCGTCAGCAGCTTTTCGC
CCACGGCCTTGATGATCGCGGCGGCCTTGGCCTGCATATCCCGATTCAACGGCCCCAGGGCGTCCAGAAC
GGGCTTCAGGCGCTCCCGAAGGTCTCGGGCCGTCTCTTGGGCTTGATCGGCCTTCTTGCGCATCTCACGC
GCTCCTGCGGCGGCCTGTAGGGCAGGCTCATACCCCTGCCGAACCGCTTTTGTCAGCCGGTCGGCCACGG
CTTCCGGCGTCTCAACGCGCTTTGAGATTCCCAGCTTTTCGGCCAATCCCTGCGGTGCATAGGCGCGTGG
CTCGACCGCTTGCGGGCTGATGGTGACGTGGCCCACTGGTGGCCGCTCCAGGGCCTCGTAGAACGCCTGA
ATGCGCGTGTGACGTGCCTTGCTGCCCTCGATGCCCCGTTGCAGCCCTAGATCGGCCACAGCGGCCGCAA
ACGTGGTCTGGTCGCGGGTCATCTGCGCTTTGTTGCCGATGAACTCCTTGGCCGACAGCCTGCCGTCCTG
CGTCAGCGGCACCACGAACGCGGTCATGTGCGGGCTGGTTTCGTCACGGTGGATGCTGGCCGTCACGATG
CGATCCGCCCCGTACTTGTCCGCCAGCCACTTGTGCGCCTTCTCGAAGAACGCCGCCTGCTGTTCTTGGC
TGGCCGACTTCCACCATTCCGGGCTGGCCGTCATGACGTACTCGACCGCCAACACAGCGTCCTTGCGCCG
CTTCTCTGGCAGCAACTCGCGCAGTCGGCCCATCGCTTCATCGGTGCTGCTGGCCGCCCAGTGCTCGTTC
TCTGGCGTCCTGCTGGCGTCAGCGTTGGGCGTCTCGCGCTCGCGGTAGGCGTGCTTGAGACTGGCCGCCA
CGTTGCCCATTTTCGCCAGCTTCTTGCATCGCATGATCGCGTATGCCGCCATGCCTGCCCCTCCCTTTTG
GTGTCCAACCGGCTCGACGGGGGCAGCGCAAGGCGGTGCCTCCGGCGGGCCACTCAATGCTTGAGTATAC
TCACTAGACTTTGCTTCGCAAAGTCGTGACCGCCTACGGCGGCTGCGGCGCCCTACGGGCTTGCTCTCCG
GGCTTCGCCCTGCGCGGTCGCTGCGCTCCCTTGCCAGCCCGTGGATATGTGGACGATGGCCGCGAGCGGC
CACCGGCTGGCTCGCTTCGCTCGGCCCGTGGACAACCCTGCTGGACAAGCTGATGGACAGGCTGCGCCTG
CCCACGAGCTTGACCACAGGGATTGCCCACCGGCTACCCAGCCTTCGACCACATACCCACCGGCTCCAAC
TGCGCGGCCTGCGGCCTTGCCCCATCAATTTTTTTAATTTTCTCTGGGGAAAAGCCTCCGGCCTGCGGCC
TGCGCGCTTCGCTTGCCGGTTGGACACCAAGTGGAAGGCGGGTCAAGGCTCGCGCAGCGACCGCGCAGCG
GCTTGGCCTTGACGCGCCTGGAACGACCCAAGCCTATGCGAGTGGGGGCAGTCGAAGGCGAAGCCCGCCC
GCCTGCCCCCCGAGCCTCACGGCGGCGAGTGCGGGGGTTCCAAGGGGGCAGCGCCACCTTGGGCAAGGCC
GAAGGCCGCGCAGTCGATCAACAAGCCCCGGAGGGGCCACTTTTTGCCGGAGGGGGAGCCGCGCCGAAGG
CGTGGGGGAACCCCGCAGGGGTGCCCTTCTTTGGGCACCAAAGAACTAGATATAGGGCGAAATGCGAAAG
ACTTAAAAATCAACAACTTAAAAAAGGGGGGTACGCAACAGCTCATTGCGGCACCCCCCGCAATAGCTCA
TTGCGTAGGTTAAAGAAAATCTGTAATTGACTGCCACTTTTACGCAACGCATAATTGTTGTCGCGCTGCC
GAAAAGTTGCAGCTGATTGCGCATGGTGCCGCAACCGTGCGGCACCCTACCGCATGGAGATAAGCATGGC
CACGCAGTCCAGAGAAATCGGCATTCAAGCCAAGAACAAGCCCGGTCACTGGGTGCAAACGGAACGCAAA
GCGCATGAGGCGTGGGCCGGGCTTATTGCGAGGAAACCCACGGCGGCAATGCTGCTGCATCACCTCGTGG
CGCAGATGGGCCACCAGAACGCCGTGGTGGTCAGCCAGAAGACACTTTCCAAGCTCATCGGACGTTCTTT
GCGGACGGTCCAATACGCAGTCAAGGACTTGGTGGCCGAGCGCTGGATCTCCGTCGTGAAGCTCAACGGC
CCCGGCACCGTGTCGGCCTACGTGGTCAATGACCGCGTGGCGTGGGGCCAGCCCCGCGACCAGTTGCGCC
TGTCGGTGTTCAGTGCCGCCGTGGTGGTTGATCACGACGACCAGGACGAATCGCTGTTGGGGCATGGCGA
CCTGCGCCGCATCCCGACCCTGTATCCGGGCGAGCAGCAACTACCGACCGGCCCCGGCGAGGAGCCGCCC
AGCCAGCCCGGCATTCCGGGCATGGAACCAGACCTGCCAGCCTTGACCGAAACGGAGGAATGGGAACGGC
GCGGGCAGCAGCGCCTGCCGATGCCCGATGAGCCGTGTTTTCTGGACGATGGCGAGCCGTTGGAGCCGCC
GACACGGGTCACGCTGCCGCGCCGGTAGCACTTGGGTTGCGCAGCAACCCGTAAGTGCGCTGTTCCAGAC
TATCGGCTGTAGCCGCCTCGCCGCCCTATACCTTGTCTGCCTCCCCGCGTTGCGTCGCGGTGCATGGAGC
CGGGCCACCTCGACCTGAATGGAAGCCGGCGGCACCTCGCTAACGGATTCACCGTTTTTATCAGGCTCTG
GGAGGCAGAATAAATGATCATATCGTCAATTATTACCTCCACGGGGAGAGCCTGAGCAAACTGGCCTCAG
GCATTTGAGAAGCACACGGTCACACTGCTTCCGGTAGTCAATAAACCGGTACTCATCGCAGTACTGTTGT
ATTCATTAAGCATCTGCCGACATGGAAGCCATCACAAACGGCATGATGAACCTGAATCGCCAGCGGCATC
AGCACCTTGTCGCCTTGCGTATAATATTTGCCCATGGTGAAAACGGGGGCGAAGAAGTTGTCCATATTGG
CCACGTTTAAATCAAAACTGGTGAAACTCACCCAGGGATTGGCTGAGACGAAAAACATATTCTCAATAAA
CCCTTTAGGGAAATAGGCCAGGTTTTCACCGTAACACGCCACATCTTGCGAATATATGTGTAGAAACTGC
CGGAAATCGTCGTGGTATTCACTCCAGAGCGATGAAAACGTTTCAGTTTGCTCATGGAAAACGGTGTAAC
AAGGGTGAACACTATCCCATATCACCAGCTCACCGTCTTTCATTGCCATACGTAATTCCGGATGAGCATT
CATCAGGCGGGCAAGAATGTGAATAAAGGCCGGATAAAACTTGTGCTTATTTTTCTTTACGGTCTTTAAA
AAGGCCGTAATATCCAGCTGAACGGTCTGGTTATAGGTACATTGAGCAACTGACTGAAATGCCTCAAAAT
GTTCTTTACGATGCCATTGGGATATATCAACGGTGGTATATCCAGTGATTTTTTTCTCCATTTTAGCTTC
CTTAGCTCCTGAAAATCTCGACAACTCAAAAAATACGCCCGGTAGTGATCTTATTTCATTATGGTGAAAG
TTGGAACCTCTTACGTGCCGATCAACGTCTCATTTTCGCCAAAAGTTGGCCCAGGGCTTCCCGGTATCAA
CAGGGACACCAGGATTTATTTATTCTGCGAAGTGATCTTCCGTCACAGGTAGGCGC
Features (pLannotate 1.2.2; 17 found; start..end, strand, type, name):
     36..64      +  promoter       Pc promoter: intI1 (promoter lies within the coding sequence); class 1 integron promoter
    240..306     +  ncRNA          AAC AAD leader (fragment): Accession: RF02912 - putative aminoglycoside riboswitch / attI site
    405..1097    +  CDS            SCEI: SCE1_YEAST - Also known as OMEGA, SECY. Experimental evidence at protein level: Swiss-Prot protein existence level 1. Mitochondrial DNA endonuclease involved in intron homing. It introduces a specific double-strand break in the DNA of the 21S rRNA gene and thus mediates the insertion of an intron, containing its own coding sequence (group I intron), into an intronless gene. Specifically recognizes and cleaves the sequence 5'-TAGGGATAACAGGGTAAT-3'. From Saccharomyces cerevisiae (strain ATCC 204508 / S288c) (Baker's yeast).
   1107..1123    +  CDS            5xFLAG (fragment): five tandem FLAG® epitope tags
   1137..1158    +  misc_feature   MCS (fragment): pUC18/19 multiple cloning site
   1242..1357    +  ncRNA          5S rRNA: Accession: RF00001 - 5S ribosomal RNA
   1361..1447    +  terminator     rrnB T1 terminator: Escherichia coli rrnB; transcription terminator T1 from the E. coli rrnB gene
   1539..1566    +  terminator     rrnB T2 terminator: transcription terminator T2 from the E. coli rrnB gene
   1734..1880    -  CDS            TRA2_ECOLX (fragment): Protein predicted: Swiss-Prot protein existence level 4. Required for transposition of transposon Tn903. From Escherichia coli.
   2021..2286    -  CDS            KanR (fragment): aminoglycoside phosphotransferase; aph(3')-Ia; confers resistance to kanamycin
   2286..2420    -  CDS            CmR (fragment): chloramphenicol acetyltransferase; cat; confers resistance to chloramphenicol
   2421..2523    -  promoter       cat promoter: promoter of the E. coli cat gene encoding chloramphenicol acetyltransferase
   3916..4685    +  rep_origin     pBBR1 oriV: replication origin of the broad-host-range plasmid pBBR1 from Bordetella bronchiseptica; requires the pBBR1 Rep protein for replication
   4686..5348    +  CDS            pBBR1 Rep: replication protein for the broad-host-range plasmid pBBR1 from Bordetella bronchiseptica
   5409..5478    +  CDS            TcR (fragment): tetracycline efflux protein; tet; confers resistance to tetracycline
   5651..6291    -  CDS            CmR (fragment): chloramphenicol acetyltransferase; cat; confers resistance to chloramphenicol
   6292..6394    -  promoter       cat promoter: promoter of the E. coli cat gene encoding chloramphenicol acetyltransferase
