>Addgene plasmid #129389 | pAH25-SceI | addgene full sequence | sequence record 258595 | Addgene NGS Result
CTTGGATGCCCGAGGCATAGACTGTACAAAAAAACAGTCATAACAAGCCATGAAAACCGCCACTGCGCCG
TTACCACCGCTGCGTTCGGTCAAGGTTCTGGACCAGTTGCGTGAGCGCATACGCTACTTGCATTACAGTT
TACGAACCGAACAGGCTTATGTCAACTGGGTTCGTGCGAGCTCATCGCTAGCATACTCGAGCGCCTACCT
GTGACGGAAGATCACTTCGCAGAATAAATAAATCCTGGTGTCCCTGTTGATACCGGGAAGCCCTGGGCCA
ACTTTTGGCGAAAATGAGACGTTGATCGGCACGTAAGAGGTTCCAACTTTCACCATAATGAAATAAGATC
ACTACCGGGCGTATTTTTTGAGTTGTCGAGATTTTCAGGAGCTAAGGAAGCTAAAATGGAGAAAAAAATC
ACTGGATATACCACCGTTGATATATCCCAATGGCATCGTAAAGAACATTTTGAGGCATTTCAGTCAGTTG
CTCAATGTACCTATAACCAGACCGTTCAGCTGGATATTACGGCCTTTTTAAAGACCGTAAAGAAAAATAA
GCACAAGTTTTATCCGGCCTTTATTCACATTCTTGCCCGCCTGATGAATGCTCATCCGGAATTACGTATG
GCAATGAAAGACGGTGAGCTGGTGATATGGGATAGTGTTCACCCTTGTTACACCGTTTTCCATGAGCAAA
CTGAAACGTTTTCATCGCTCTGGAGTGAATACCACGACGATTTCCGGCAGTTTCTACACATATATTCGCA
AGATGTGGCGTGTTACGGTGAAAACCTGGCCTATTTCCCTAAAGGGTTTATTGAGAATATGTTTTTCGTC
TCAGCCAATCCCTGGGTGAGTTTCACCAGTTTTGATTTAAACGTGGCCAATATGGACAACTTCTTCGCCC
CCGTTTTCACCATGGGCAAATATTATACGCAAGGCGACAAGGTGCTGATGCCGCTGGCGATTCAGGTTCA
TCATGCCGTTTGTGATGGCTTCCATGTCGGCAGAATGCTTAATGAATTACAACAGTACTGCGATGAGTAC
CGGTTTATTGACTACCGGAAGCAGTGTGACCGTGTGCTTCTCAAATGCCTGAGGCCAGTTTGCTCAGGCT
CTCCCCGTGGAGGTAATAATTGACGATATGATCATTTATTCTGCCTCCCAGAGCCTGATAAAAACGGTGA
ATCCGTTAGCGAGGTGCCGCCGGCTTCCATTCAGGTCGAGGTGGCCCGGCTCCATGCACCGCGACGCAAC
GCGGGGAGGCAGACAAGGTATAGGGCGGCGAGGCGGCTACAGCCGATAGTCTGGAACAGCGCACTTACGG
GTTGCTGCGCAACCCAAGTGCTACCGGCGCGGCAGCGTGACCCGTGTCGGCGGCTCCAACGGCTCGCCAT
CGTCCAGAAAACACGGCTCATCGGGCATCGGCAGGCGCCGCTGCCCGCGCCGTTCCCATTCCTCCGTTTC
GGTCAAGGCTGGCAGGTCTGGTTCCATGCCCGGAATGCCGGGCTGGCTGGGCGGCTCCTCGCCGGGGCCG
GTCGGTAGTTGCTGCTCGCCCGGATACAGGGTCGGGATGCGGCGCAGGTCGCCATGCCCCAACAGCGATT
CGTCCTGGTCGTCGTGATCAACCACCACGGCGGCACTGAACACCGACAGGCGCAACTGGTCGCGGGGCTG
GCCCCACGCCACGCGGTCATTGACCACGTAGGCCGACACGGTGCCGGGGCCGTTGAGCTTCACGACGGAG
ATCCAGCGCTCGGCCACCAAGTCCTTGACTGCGTATTGGACCGTCCGCAAAGAACGTCCGATGAGCTTGG
AAAGTGTCTTCTGGCTGACCACCACGGCGTTCTGGTGGCCCATCTGCGCCACGAGGTGATGCAGCAGCAT
TGCCGCCGTGGGTTTCCTCGCAATAAGCCCGGCCCACGCCTCATGCGCTTTGCGTTCCGTTTGCACCCAG
TGACCGGGCTTGTTCTTGGCTTGAATGCCGATTTCTCTGGACTGCGTGGCCATGCTTATCTCCATGCGGT
AGGGGTGCCGCACGGTTGCGGCACCATGCGCAATCAGCTGCAACTTTTCGGCAGCGCGACAACAATTATG
CGTTGCGTAAAAGTGGCAGTCAATTACAGATTTTCTTTAACCTACGCAATGAGCTATTGCGGGGGGTGCC
GCAATGAGCTGTTGCGTACCCCCCTTTTTTAAGTTGTTGATTTTTAAGTCTTTCGCATTTCGCCCTATAT
CTAGTTCTTTGGTGCCCAAAGAAGGGCACCCCTGCGGGGTTCCCCCACGCCTTCGGCGCGGCTCCCCCTC
CGGCAAAAAGTGGCCCCTCCGGGGCTTGTTGATCGACTGCGCGGCCTTCGGCCTTGCCCAAGGTGGCGCT
GCCCCCTTGGAACCCCCGCACTCGCCGCCGTGAGGCTCGGGGGGCAGGCGGGCGGGCTTCGCCCTTCGAC
TGCCCCCACTCGCATAGGCTTGGGTCGTTCCAGGCGCGTCAAGGCCAAGCCGCTGCGCGGTCGCTGCGCG
AGCCTTGACCCGCCTTCCACTTGGTGTCCAACCGGCAAGCGAAGCGCGCAGGCCGCAGGCCGGAGGCTTT
TCCCCAGAGAAAATTAAAAAAATTGATGGGGCAAGGCCGCAGGCCGCGCAGTTGGAGCCGGTGGGTATGT
GGTCGAAGGCTGGGTAGCCGGTGGGCAATCCCTGTGGTCAAGCTCGTGGGCAGGCGCAGCCTGTCCATCA
GCTTGTCCAGCAGGGTTGTCCACGGGCCGAGCGAAGCGAGCCAGCCGGTGGCCGCTCGCGGCCATCGTCC
ACATATCCACGGGCTGGCAAGGGAGCGCAGCGACCGCGCAGGGCGAAGCCCGGAGAGCAAGCCCGTAGGG
CGCCGCAGCCGCCGTAGGCGGTCACGACTTTGCGAAGCAAAGTCTAGTGAGTATACTCAAGCATTGAGTG
GCCCGCCGGAGGCACCGCCTTGCGCTGCCCCCGTCGAGCCGGTTGGACACCAAAAGGGAGGGGCAGGCAT
GGCGGCATACGCGATCATGCGATGCAAGAAGCTGGCGAAAATGGGCAACGTGGCGGCCAGTCTCAAGCAC
GCCTACCGCGAGCGCGAGACGCCCAACGCTGACGCCAGCAGGACGCCAGAGAACGAGCACTGGGCGGCCA
GCAGCACCGATGAAGCGATGGGCCGACTGCGCGAGTTGCTGCCAGAGAAGCGGCGCAAGGACGCTGTGTT
GGCGGTCGAGTACGTCATGACGGCCAGCCCGGAATGGTGGAAGTCGGCCAGCCAAGAACAGCAGGCGGCG
TTCTTCGAGAAGGCGCACAAGTGGCTGGCGGACAAGTACGGGGCGGATCGCATCGTGACGGCCAGCATCC
ACCGTGACGAAACCAGCCCGCACATGACCGCGTTCGTGGTGCCGCTGACGCAGGACGGCAGGCTGTCGGC
CAAGGAGTTCATCGGCAACAAAGCGCAGATGACCCGCGACCAGACCACGTTTGCGGCCGCTGTGGCCGAT
CTAGGGCTGCAACGGGGCATCGAGGGCAGCAAGGCACGTCACACGCGCATTCAGGCGTTCTACGAGGCCC
TGGAGCGGCCACCAGTGGGCCACGTCACCATCAGCCCGCAAGCGGTCGAGCCACGCGCCTATGCACCGCA
GGGATTGGCCGAAAAGCTGGGAATCTCAAAGCGCGTTGAGACGCCGGAAGCCGTGGCCGACCGGCTGACA
AAAGCGGTTCGGCAGGGGTATGAGCCTGCCCTACAGGCCGCCGCAGGAGCGCGTGAGATGCGCAAGAAGG
CCGATCAAGCCCAAGAGACGGCCCGAGACCTTCGGGAGCGCCTGAAGCCCGTTCTGGACGCCCTGGGGCC
GTTGAATCGGGATATGCAGGCCAAGGCCGCCGCGATCATCAAGGCCGTGGGCGAAAAGCTGCTGACGGAA
CAGCGGGAAGTCCAGCGCCAGAAACAGGCCCAGCGCCAGCAGGAACGCGGGCGCGCACATTTCCCCGAAA
AGTGCCACCTGACGTCTAAGAAACCATTATTATCATGACATTAACCTATAAAAATAGGCGTATCACGAGG
CCCTTTCGTCTTCGAATAAATACCTGTGACGGAAGATCACTTCGCAGAATAAATAAATCCTGGTGTCCCT
GTTGATACCGGGAAGCCCTGGGCCAACTTTTGGCGAAAATGAGACGTTGATCGGCACGTAAGAGGTTCCA
ACTTTCACCATAATGAAATAAGATCACTACCGGGCGTATTTTTTGAGTTATCGAGATTTTCAGGAGCTAA
GGAAGCTAAAATGGAGAAAAAAATCACTGGATATACCACCGTTGATATATCCCAATGGCATCGTAAAGAA
CATTTTGAGGCATTTCAGTCAGTTGCTCAATGTACCTATAACCAGACCGTTCAGCTGGATATTACGGCCT
TTTTAGCTTTTGCCATTCTCACCGGATTCAGTCGTCACTCATGGTGATTTCTCACTTGATAACCTTATTT
TTGACGAGGGGAAATTAATAGGTTGTATTGATGTTGGACGAGTCGGAATCGCAGACCGATACCAGGATCT
TGCCATCCTATGGAACTGCCTCGGTGAGTTTTCTCCTTCATTACAGAAACGGCTTTTTCAAAAATACGGT
ATTGATAATCCTGATATGAATAAATTGCAGTTTCATTTGATGCTCGATGAGTTTTTCTAATCAGAATTGG
TTAATTGGTTGTAACACTGGCAGAGCATTACGCTGACTTGACGGGACGGCGGCTTTGTTGAATAAATCGA
ACTTTTGCTGAGTTGAAGGATCAGATCACGCATCTTCCCGACAACGCAGACCGTTCCGTGGCAAAGCAAA
AGTTCAAAATCACCAACTGGTCCACCTACAACAAAGCTCTCATCAACCGTGGCTCCCTCACTTTCTGGCT
GGATGATGGGGCGATTCAGGCCTGGTATGAGTCAGCAACACCTTCTTCACGAGGCAGACCTCAGCGCCAG
AAGGCCGCCAGAGAGGCCGAGCGCGGCCGTGAGGCTTGGACGCTAGGGCAGGGCATGAAAAAGCCCGTAG
CGGGCTGCTACGGGCGTCTGACGCGGTGGAAAGGGGGAGGGGATGTTGTTTAAATGGCTCTGTGTAGTGA
GTGGAAGAGTTTGTAGAAACGCAAAAAGGCCATCCGTCAGGATGGCCTTCTGCTTAATTTGATGCCTGGC
AGTTTATGGCGGGCGTCCTGCCCGCCACCCTCCGGGCCGTTGCTTCGCAGCGTTCAAATCCGCTCCCGGC
GGATTTGTCCTACTCAGGAGAGCGTTCACCGACAAACAACAGATAAAACGAAAGGCCCAGTCTTTCGACT
GAGCCTTTCGTTTTATTTGATGCCTGGCAGTTCCCTACTCTCGCATGGGGAGACCCCACACTACCATCGG
CGCTACGGCGTTTCACTTCTGAGTTCGGCATGGGGTCAGGTGGGACCACCGCGCTACTGCCGCCAGGCAA
ATTCTGTTTTATCAGACCGCTTCTGCGTTCTGATTTAATCTGTATCAGGCTGAAAATCTTCTCTCATCCG
CCAAAACAGCCAAGCTTGCATGCCTGCAGGTCGTCACTTGTCGTCGTCGTCGTCCTTGTAGTCTCTAGAT
TATTTCAGGAAAGTTTCGGAGGAGATAGTGTTCGGCAGTTTGTACATCATCTGCGGGATCAGGTACGGTT
TGATCAGGTTGTAGAAGATCAGGTAAGACATAGAATCGATGTAGATGATCGGTTTGTTTTTGTTGATTTT
TACGTAACAGTTCAGTTGGAATTTGTTACGCAGACCCTTAACCAGGTATTCTACTTCTTCGAAAGTGAAA
GACTGGGTGTTCAGTACGATCGATTTGTTGGTAGAGTTTTTGTTGTAATCCCATTTACCACCATCATCCA
TGAACCAGTATGCCAGAGACATCGGGGTCAGGTAGTTTTCAACCAGGTTGTTCGGGATGGTTTTTTTGTT
GTTAACGATGAACAGGTTAGCCAGTTTGTTGAAAGCTTGGTGTTTGAAAGTCTGGGCGCCCCAGGTGATT
ACCAGGTTACCCAGGTGGTTAACACGTTCTTTTTTGTGCGGCGGGGACAGTACCCACTGATCGTACAGCA
GACATACGTGGTCCATGTATGCTTTGTTTTTCCACTCGAACTGCATACAGTAGGTTTTACCTTCATCACG
AGAACGGATGTAAGCATCACCCAGGATCAGACCGATACCTGCTTCGAACTGTTCGATGTTCAGTTCGATC
AGCTGGGATTTGTATTCTTTCAGCAGTTTAGAGTTCGGACCCAGGTTCATTACCTGGTTTTTTTGATGCA
TATGTAGAATTCCGAATCCTTCTTGTGAATCTATTATGGCGACAAGCAAATCGAGCTCTGACTGCCTACC
CCACAACAACTATCAGAAAGCACCAGCACAACGGCTGCCTAACTTTGTTTTAGGGCGACTGCCCTGCTGC
GTAACATCGTTGCTGCTCCATAACATCAAACATCGACCCACGGCGTAACGCGCTTGCTG
Features (pLannotate 1.2.2; 17 found; start..end, strand, type, name):
    137..165     -  promoter       Pc promoter: intI1 (promoter lies within the coding sequence); class 1 integron promoter
    303..405     +  promoter       cat promoter: promoter of the E. coli cat gene encoding chloramphenicol acetyltransferase
    406..1048    +  CDS            CmR (fragment): chloramphenicol acetyltransferase; cat; confers resistance to chloramphenicol
   1221..1290    -  CDS            TcR (fragment): tetracycline efflux protein; tet; confers resistance to tetracycline
   1351..2013    -  CDS            pBBR1 Rep: replication protein for the broad-host-range plasmid pBBR1 from Bordetella bronchiseptica
   2014..2785    -  rep_origin     pBBR1 oriV: replication origin of the broad-host-range plasmid pBBR1 from Bordetella bronchiseptica; requires the pBBR1 Rep protein for replication
   4178..4280    +  promoter       cat promoter: promoter of the E. coli cat gene encoding chloramphenicol acetyltransferase
   4281..4415    +  CDS            CmR (fragment): chloramphenicol acetyltransferase; cat; confers resistance to chloramphenicol
   4415..4680    +  CDS            KanR (fragment): aminoglycoside phosphotransferase; aph(3')-Ia; confers resistance to kanamycin
   4821..4967    +  CDS            TRA2_ECOLX (fragment): Protein predicted: Swiss-Prot protein existence level 4. Required for transposition of transposon Tn903. From Escherichia coli.
   5134..5161    -  terminator     rrnB T2 terminator: transcription terminator T2 from the E. coli rrnB gene
   5253..5339    -  terminator     rrnB T1 terminator: Escherichia coli rrnB; transcription terminator T1 from the E. coli rrnB gene
   5341..5456    -  ncRNA          5S rRNA: Accession: RF00001 - 5S ribosomal RNA
   5542..5563    -  misc_feature   MCS (fragment): pUC18/19 multiple cloning site
   5577..5593    -  CDS            5xFLAG (fragment): five tandem FLAG® epitope tags
   5603..6295    -  CDS            SCEI: SCE1_YEAST - Also known as OMEGA, SECY. Experimental evidence at protein level: Swiss-Prot protein existence level 1. Mitochondrial DNA endonuclease involved in intron homing. It introduces a specific double-strand break in the DNA of the 21S rRNA gene and thus mediates the insertion of an intron, containing its own coding sequence (group I intron), into an intronless gene. Specifically recognizes and cleaves the sequence 5'-TAGGGATAACAGGGTAAT-3'. From Saccharomyces cerevisiae (strain ATCC 204508 / S288c) (Baker's yeast).
   6392..6458    -  ncRNA          AAC AAD leader (fragment): Accession: RF02912 - putative aminoglycoside riboswitch / attI site
