[The description below was written by a language model from this plasmid's Addgene catalogue record and pLannotate feature annotations shown in this document.]
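Description:
pAH25-SceI is a low-copy, broad-host-range bacterial expression plasmid of about 6.5 kb, derived from pDAI-SceI by removing the tetracycline resistance cassette and replacing it with the chloramphenicol resistance cassette of pKD3, cloned between AgeI and XhoI sites. It replicates through the pBBR1 oriV together with the pBBR1 Rep protein, a replicon that functions in many Gram-negative species as well as in E. coli, where the plasmid is propagated. Selection is by chloramphenicol, conferred by the cat gene (chloramphenicol acetyltransferase) under its own cat promoter. Only a short leftover fragment of the tetracycline efflux gene remains. The annotation also detects a second cat promoter followed by truncated CmR, KanR and Tn903 transposase fragments. These appear to be non-functional remnants of earlier backbone construction.

The functional payload is the coding sequence for I-SceI, the yeast mitochondrial homing endonuclease that cuts an 18 bp recognition site absent from most bacterial genomes. It lies downstream of a class 1 integron Pc promoter and an associated aminoglycoside-leader/attI fragment, which the layout suggests drives its expression, although the record does not state this explicitly. A short FLAG-like match and a pUC multiple cloning site fragment follow the coding sequence, and the rrnB T1 and T2 terminators close the unit.

The associated publication describes a CRISPRi toolkit for Burkholderia. I-SceI plasmids of this kind are generally used to cut a site in a chromosomally integrated suicide vector, forcing the second recombination step in unmarked mutagenesis, though the record does not spell out this application. The chloramphenicol marker offers an alternative where tetracycline selection is unsuitable. The sequenced and theoretical depositor records carry the same features in opposite orientation and differ by only a few nucleotides in length.
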