Addgene plasmid #129389: pAH25-SceI
Purpose: Derived from pDAI-SceI. Tetracycline resistance removed and replaced with chloramphenicol resistance cassette from pKD3.
Depositing lab: Silvia Cardona. Depositing organization: University of Manitoba. Publication: A broad-host-range CRISPRi toolkit for silencing gene expression in Burkholderia. Hogan AM, Rahman ASMZ, Lightly TJ, Cardona ST. ACS Synth Biol. 2019 Sep 6. doi: 10.1021/acssynbio.9b00232. PubMed 31491085.
Backbone
  Vector backbone: pDAI-SceI
  Backbone manufacturer: Daniel Aubert
  Backbone size w/o insert (bp): 8031
  Total vector size (bp): 6496
  Modifications to backbone: Removal of tetracycline resistance cassette and insertion of pKD3 chloramphenicol resistance cassette.
  Vector type: Bacterial Expression
Growth in bacteria
  Bacterial resistance: Chloramphenicol, 25 μg/mL
  Growth temperature: 37°C
  Growth strain: DH5alpha
  Copy number: Low Copy
Gene/Insert
  Gene/Insert name: Chloramphenicol acetyltransferase (alt name: cat)
  Species: S. sonnei
  Insert size (bp): 857
  Mutation: N/A
  GenBank ID: HF570110.1
  Promoter: CAT promoter
  Cloning method: Restriction Enzyme; 5′ cloning site AgeI (not destroyed); 3′ cloning site XhoI (not destroyed)
  Sequencing primers: 5′ AATTAAaccggtACTCATCGCAGTACTGTTGTATTC; 3′ ACTGCCTACCCCACAACAAC
Resource information
  A portion of this plasmid was derived from a plasmid made by: The cat cassette was provided in the pKD3 vector, constructed by Datsenko et al. (2000). The pKD3 vector was provided by the lab of Barry L. Wanner (Department of Genetics Harvard Medical School).
Terms and licenses: Academic/Nonprofit Terms; Industry Terms: Not Available to Industry
How to cite: pAH25-SceI was a gift from Silvia Cardona (Addgene plasmid # 129389 ; http://n2t.net/addgene:129389 ; RRID:Addgene_129389)
